Addgene plasmid #49870: pAW8ENdeI-c3HA-6XDSR
Purpose: (Empty Backbone) for Cre-lox cassette exchange of C-terminal 3XHA tagged gene sequences together with 6 copies of the core DSR motif into the S. pombe urg1 locus
Depositing lab: Tony Carr. Depositing organization: University of Sussex. Publication: Optimisation of the Schizosaccharomyces pombe urg1 Expression System. Watson AT, Daigaku Y, Mohebi S, Etheridge TJ, Chahwan C, Murray JM, Carr AM. PLoS One. 2013 Dec 20;8(12):e83800. doi: 10.1371/journal.pone.0083800. PubMed 24376751.
Backbone
  Vector backbone: pUC
  Vector type: Cre/Lox
  Selectable markers: LEU2
  Tag / fusion protein: 3XHA (C terminal on backbone)
Growth in bacteria
  Bacterial resistance: Ampicillin, 100 μg/mL
  Growth temperature: 37°C
  Growth strain: DH5alpha
  Copy number: High Copy
Gene/Insert
  Cloning method: Restriction Enzyme
Terms and licenses: Academic/Nonprofit Terms; Industry Terms: Not Available to Industry
Depositor comments: This plasmid contains a wild-type loxP site and a mutant loxP site termed loxM3. Addgene's mapping software can not differentiate between the two sites and identifies the loxM3 site as loxP. The locations of the loxP and loxM3 sites are: loxP = 3859-3892 loxM3 = 4197-4230
How to cite: pAW8ENdeI-c3HA-6XDSR was a gift from Tony Carr (Addgene plasmid # 49870 ; http://n2t.net/addgene:49870 ; RRID:Addgene_49870)
