[The description below was written by a language model from this plasmid's Addgene catalogue record and pLannotate feature annotations shown in this document.]
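Description:
pAW8ENdeI-c3HA-6XDSR is an empty pUC-based E. coli/fission yeast shuttle vector built for Cre-lox recombination-mediated cassette exchange into the urg1 locus of Schizosaccharomyces pombe. In bacteria it is maintained at high copy through the ColE1/pUC origin and selected with ampicillin via the β-lactamase gene. In S. pombe it replicates episomally from the ars1 autonomously replicating sequence and is selected with the S. cerevisiae LEU2 marker, driven by its own promoter.

The exchange cassette is bounded by a wild-type loxP site and a heterospecific mutant site, loxM3. The automated annotation does not list loxM3, but the depositor places it a few hundred base pairs downstream of loxP, just before the lacZα fragment. Between the two sites the feature table shows a short fragment of the urg1 promoter and a 3xHA epitope tag. According to the record, the cassette also carries six copies of the core DSR motif, which are not annotated but presumably lie between the tag and loxM3. A gene of interest is inserted by restriction cloning (the name suggests an NdeI site at the start codon) so that it acquires a C-terminal 3xHA fusion.

The plasmid also supplies Cre recombinase itself, expressed from the thiamine-repressible S. pombe nmt1 promoter. Because loxP and loxM3 do not recombine with each other, Cre swaps the plasmid cassette for a correspondingly flanked cassette in a suitable urg1 base strain. This places the tagged gene under the chromosomal uracil-inducible urg1 promoter. The record does not explain the role of the DSR motifs, and small fragments annotated elsewhere (NFS1, hus5, rop, bom, calmodulin) appear to be backbone remnants.
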