Features (pLannotate 1.2.2; 23 found; start..end, strand, type, name):
    103..243     -  CDS            NFS1 (fragment): NFS1_YEAST - Also known as SPL1 From Saccharomyces cerevisiae (strain ATCC 204508 / S288c) (Baker's yeast).
    349..414     -  CDS            hus5 (fragment): UBC9_SCHPO - Also known as ubc9. Experimental evidence at protein level: Swiss-Prot protein existence level 1. Catalyzes the covalent attachment of ubiquitin-like protein SUMO/Smt3 to other proteins. Required for efficient recovery from DNA damage or S-phase arrest and normal mitosis. This may be as part of a checkpoint independent recovery process. From Schizosaccharomyces pombe (strain 972 / ATCC 24843) (Fission yeast).
    575..1354    +  rep_origin     ars1: Schizosaccharomyces pombe autonomously replicating sequence ars1
   1433..1482    -  misc_feature   bom (fragment): basis of mobility region from pBR322
   1584..1619    -  CDS            rop (fragment): Rop protein, which maintains plasmids at low copy number; rop
   1714..1818    +  promoter       AmpR promoter: bla
   1819..2679    +  CDS            AmpR: β-lactamase; bla; confers resistance to ampicillin, carbenicillin, and related antibiotics
   2850..3438    +  rep_origin     ori: high-copy-number ColE1/pMB1/pBR322/pUC origin of replication
   3621..3713    +  CDS            lacI (fragment): lac repressor; lacI; The lac repressor binds to the lac operator to inhibit transcription in E. coli. This inhibition can be relieved by adding lactose or isopropyl-β-D-thiogalactopyranoside (IPTG).
   3726..3747    +  protein_bind   CAP binding site: CAP binding activates transcription in the presence of cAMP. E. coli catabolite activator protein
   3762..3792    +  promoter       lac promoter: promoter for the E. coli lac operon
   3800..3816    +  protein_bind   lac operator: The lac repressor binds to the lac operator to inhibit transcription in E. coli. This inhibition can be relieved by adding lactose or isopropyl-β-D-thiogalactopyranoside (IPTG). lac repressor encoded by lacI
   3859..3892    +  protein_bind   loxP: Cre-mediated recombination occurs in the 8-bp core sequence (GCATACAT). Cre recombinase
   3899..3935    +  promoter       urg1 promoter (fragment): urg1 promoter from Schizosaccharomyces pombe, conferring rapid uracil-induced expression
   4026..4115    +  CDS            3xHA: three tandem HA epitope tags
   4233..4390    +  CDS            lacZα (fragment): LacZα fragment of β-galactosidase; lacZ fragment
   4396..4447    -  misc_feature   bom (fragment): basis of mobility region from pBR322
   4458..4474    +  CDS            calmodulin (fragment): calcium-binding protein
   5022..6014    -  CDS            Cre: site-specific recombinase Cre is a site-specific recombinase from bacteriophage P1. Recombination occurs at loxP sequences.
   6064..6102    -  CDS            Cre (fragment): site-specific recombinase Cre is a site-specific recombinase from bacteriophage P1. Recombination occurs at loxP sequences.
   6105..6710    -  promoter       nmt1 promoter (fragment): wild-type nmt1 promoter from Schizosaccharomyces pombe, conferring strong thiamine-repressible expression
   6728..7117    +  promoter       LEU2 promoter: S. cerevisiae LEU2
   7148..8239    +  CDS            LEU2: LEU3_YEAST - Experimental evidence at protein level: Swiss-Prot protein existence level 1. Catalyzes the oxidation of 3-carboxy-2-hydroxy-4- methylpentanoate (3-isopropylmalate) to 3-carboxy-4-methyl-2- oxopentanoate. The product decarboxylates to 4-methyl-2 oxopentanoate. From Saccharomyces cerevisiae (strain ATCC 204508 / S288c) (Baker's yeast).
>Addgene plasmid #49870 | pAW8ENdeI-c3HA-6XDSR | depositor full sequence | sequence record 74368 | pAW8ENdeI-c3HA-6XDSR sequence 8499 bps
CAAAAAGTTAGGTGTAACAGAAAATCATGAAACTATGATTTCTAATTTATATATTGGAGGATTTTCTCTA
AAAAAAAAAATACAACAAATAAAAAACACTCAATGACCTGACCATTTGATGGAGTTTAAGTCAATACCTT
CTTGAACCATTTCCCATAATGGTGAAAGTTCCCTCAAGAATTTTACTCTGTCAGAAACGGCCTTAACGAC
GTAGTCGATCCGGACGATGGCCAACCTTCCAATTCATTAAATCGAGTCCTCCATCAGATGATTTACAAGG
TTTTGCATAGAATCCCTAAGTAAGAGAAGTTGTTAGTGATTTCTTCAAGTTTACTAAAATTTACATACAA
ATGGATGATCTCTTCTCCATTGTTTCCTTTCTTCTTGCAAACGCGTTTTACAAAGAGATGACATGCTATT
TTCTGATTATTTTTTTCTATAGTTTTCTATTTTGTACGTCCTTGGGAGTCCGAAATGTAAAATCGGGGTA
TGGTTAGTAGCGGCAGCGTTCATTATGGTATATAAAAGATAAAAAGTAGGGGCAAGCGAGACAGAATGGG
ATACAAGGGCATCGTCTATAATTATAGCTAAAAATTGTATTTTAATTTGTATTTTTTGTAATTTTATTTC
TCATTGTTTTACTTAAAATGAATGCGAATTAGAGAAAACTTCAACGAAATGTCAAAATAAGCTCAGCAAA
ATATACAATTTTAGGGAAAGCGATCAGCAACTTATTCTCCGGTGTAGATTCTTTTTCTTCATAAATTCCA
ACAATGTAACTGCCAATTGATTTTTCTCTAGATGCTAATAAATTGAAACTAATGAATATAATAACACAGG
TTTTGATAAATTGTAAACTCTTACTCAAAAAAAGAATGTTAAAACTAATTTAACCTTTTTATAAAGGCTC
ATGGCGTTAAAGAGGATAGTAAAAATTCTACAATTTTTTAATTTAATGTCACAATTGTCTTGCGAATATA
ATTCTATTAATTTTCGCTAACTGCTGTTTTAGTACTATTACTTTCAATATGCCTTATATGCAACTTTAAT
TCATGAAGAATGCAATATTTTTGCAATCTTTCTTGTACTGAGCGCTTTTTATCATTTAGTACTCATTATT
TAATTTTTCAGTAAAGGGCAATAAATAAATTTGTAGAAGATGCAATGTAATCTCCTCTATCCTTTTGCTC
ATGTTTATGAGTATACCTAGTCTAGAAAGGCTTGTATTTAAAATATTATTCAATAAAAATTCACAATTTT
TACGACATGTGCTACCATTCACTTAACTTCCTGATTATAAAATTGGTTCGTTTATACTAATTACTTAAGT
ACCTTTAACTAAACAAAATGCCTATATATATATTAATTTACAATGAGTGTCAGATAAGTCACTATGTCCG
AGTGGTTAAGGAGTTAGACTCGCCATCGATGGTATGGTGCACTCTCAGTACAATCTGCTCTGATGCCGCA
TAGTTAAGCCAGCCCCGACACCCGCCAACACCCGCTGACGCGCCCTGACGGGCTTGTCTGCTCCCGGCAT
CCGCTTACAGACAAGCTGTGACCGTCTCCGGGAGCTGCATGTGTCAGAGGTTTTCACCGTCATCACCGAA
ACGCGCGAGACGAAAGGGCCTCGTGATACGCCTATTTTTATAGGTTAATGTCATGATAATAATGGTTTCT
TAGACGTCAGGTGGCACTTTTCGGGGAAATGTGCGCGGAACCCCTATTTGTTTATTTTTCTAAATACATT
CAAATATGTATCCGCTCATGAGACAATAACCCTGATAAATGCTTCAATAATATTGAAAAAGGAAGAGTAT
GAGTATTCAACATTTCCGTGTCGCCCTTATTCCCTTTTTTGCGGCATTTTGCCTTCCTGTTTTTGCTCAC
CCAGAAACGCTGGTGAAAGTAAAAGATGCTGAAGATCAGTTGGGTGCACGAGTGGGTTACATCGAACTGG
ATCTCAACAGCGGTAAGATCCTTGAGAGTTTTCGCCCCGAAGAACGTTTTCCAATGATGAGCACTTTTAA
AGTTCTGCTATGTGGCGCGGTATTATCCCGTATTGACGCCGGGCAAGAGCAACTCGGTCGCCGCATACAC
TATTCTCAGAATGACTTGGTTGAGTACTCACCAGTCACAGAAAAGCATCTTACGGATGGCATGACAGTAA
GAGAATTATGCAGTGCTGCCATAACCATGAGTGATAACACTGCGGCCAACTTACTTCTGACAACGATCGG
AGGACCGAAGGAGCTAACCGCTTTTTTGCACAACATGGGGGATCATGTAACTCGCCTTGATCGTTGGGAA
CCGGAGCTGAATGAAGCCATACCAAACGACGAGCGTGACACCACGATGCCTGTAGCAATGGCAACAACGT
TGCGCAAACTATTAACTGGCGAACTACTTACTCTAGCTTCCCGGCAACAATTAATAGACTGGATGGAGGC
GGATAAAGTTGCAGGACCACTTCTGCGCTCGGCCCTTCCGGCTGGCTGGTTTATTGCTGATAAATCTGGA
GCCGGTGAGCGTGGGTCTCGCGGTATCATTGCAGCACTGGGGCCAGATGGTAAGCCCTCCCGTATCGTAG
TTATCTACACGACGGGGAGTCAGGCCACTATGGATGAACGAAATAGACAGATCGCTGAGATAGGTGCCTC
ACTGATTAAGCATTGGTAACTGTCAGACCAAGTTTACTCATATATACTTTAGATTGATTTAAAACTTCAT
TTTTAATTTAAAAGGATCTAGGTGAAGATCCTTTTTGATAATCTCATGACCAAAATCCCTTAACGTGAGT
TTTCGTTCCACTGAGCGTCAGACCCCGTAGAAAAGATCAAAGGATCTTCTTGAGATCCTTTTTTTCTGCG
CGTAATCTGCTGCTTGCAAACAAAAAAACCACCGCTACCAGCGGTGGTTTGTTTGCCGGATCAAGAGCTA
CCAACTCTTTTTCCGAAGGTAACTGGCTTCAGCAGAGCGCAGATACCAAATACTGTTCTTCTAGTGTAGC
CGTAGTTAGGCCACCACTTCAAGAACTCTGTAGCACCGCCTACATACCTCGCTCTGCTAATCCTGTTACC
AGTGGCTGCTGCCAGTGGCGATAAGTCGTGTCTTACCGGGTTGGACTCAAGACGATAGTTACCGGATAAG
GCGCAGCGGTCGGGCTGAACGGGGGGTTCGTGCACACAGCCCAGCTTGGAGCGAACGACCTACACCGAAC
TGAGATACCTACAGCGTGAGCTATGAGAAAGCGCCACGCTTCCCGAAGGGAGAAAGGCGGACAGGTATCC
GGTAAGCGGCAGGGTCGGAACAGGAGAGCGCACGAGGGAGCTTCCAGGGGGAAACGCCTGGTATCTTTAT
AGTCCTGTCGGGTTTCGCCACCTCTGACTTGAGCGTCGATTTTTGTGATGCTCGTCAGGGGGGCGGAGCC
TATGGAAAAACGCCAGCAACGCGGCCTTTTTACGGTTCCTGGCCTTTTGCTGGCCTTTTGCTCACATGTT
CTTTCCTGCGTTATCCCCTGATTCTGTGGATAACCGTATTACCGCCTTTGAGTGAGCTGATACCGCTCGC
CGCAGCCGAACGACCGAGCGCAGCGAGTCAGTGAGCGAGGAAGCGGAAGAGCGCCCAATACGCAAACCGC
CTCTCCCCGCGCGTTGGCCGATTCATTAATGCAGCTGGCACGACAGGTTTCCCGACTGGAAAGCGGGCAG
TGAGCGCAACGCAATTAATGTGAGTTAGCTCACTCATTAGGCACCCCAGGCTTTACACTTTATGCTTCCG
GCTCGTATGTTGTGTGGAATTGTGAGCGGATAACAATTTCACACAGGAAACAGCTATGACCATGATTACG
CCAAGCTTATAACTTCGTATAGCATACATTATACGAAGTTATTGCTAGCCGTTTTCTTCAATTACTAAAT
TAGAACTAATTCAATCATATGCTGGCATGCGGAGAGCTCGGAGTCGACGAGACTAGTACTGGTTCTACAG
GATCAACCGGCTCCACGGGGTCGATGGGTAGATCTTACCCATACGATGTTCCTGACTATGCGGGCTATCC
GTATGACGTCCCGGACTATGCAGGATCCTATCCATACGACGTTCCAGATTACGCTTAAAGATCTTTAAAC
TCCGTATTAAACCCATTCTTAAACAGAACTTTAAACGGCAGGTTAAACGTAATGTTAAACCCCGGGATAA
CTTCGTATATGGTATTATATACGAAGTTATGAATTCACTGGCCGTCGTTTTACAACGTCGTGACTGGGAA
AACCCTGGCGTTACCCAACTTAATCGCCTTGCAGCACATCCCCCTTTCGCCAGCTGGCGTAATAGCGAAG
AGGCCCGCACCGATCGCCCTTCCCAACAGTTGCGCAGCCTGAATGGCGAATGGCGCCTGATGCGGTATTT
TCTCCTTACGCATCTGTGCGGTATTTCACACCGCATACCATCGTCCGGATCAATGAAGTAGATGAGTTTA
CTACCTGTATATACTTTTTTTTTTGTCAAAGTCACTTTTATGGCATTTCCATGTTGAAGGATTAGCCACA
GCACTAAATTTTCAGCGTATGATTGCTTTTAAATATTTAATTTTCATCGTTTTTTAATTAATATTCAAAA
CGATTTAATGCCTTCTACATCTGAAGTCAAGCTCATAGACTCGGGTTGGGTAGCTAAAACTACATCTAAC
ACGAAGGGGTATAGCCTTCTTAAAGTATACTCATGTATAAACGTTTTGGGTTCATATTTTTGGGCCACGT
GGTTTATAAAAATTCTTAACTACACCACTCGGTATCCCGCACCCGTCTACGTTTCTACGATTTCGAGCTA
ATATTGAGTAAAGTGATTAGCAAAAAAAATAAAAGTACTCGTTGTCGGAGATCAAGAATTTTTCTATTAT
CTCATCTAAACCACTTTCTAAAAGCGAAAAACAAAATCGTAATATGCAGCTTGAATGGGCTTCCATAGTT
TGAAAGAAAAACCCTAGCAGTACTGGCAAGGGAGACATTCCTTTTACCTGGCTAATCGCCATCTTCCAGC
AGGCGCACCATTGCCCCTGTTTCACTATCCAGGTTACGGATATAGTTCATGACAATATTTACATTGGTCC
AGCCACCAGCTTGCATGATCTCCGGTATTGAAACTCCAGCGCGGGCCATATCTCGCGCGGCTCCGACACG
GGCACTGTGTCCAGACCAGGCCAGGTATCTCTGACCAGAGTCATCCTTAGCGCCGTAAATCAATCGATGA
GTTGCTTCAAAAATCCCTTCCAGGGCGCGAGTTGATAGCTGGCTGGTGGCAGATGGCGCGGCAACACCAT
TTTTTCTGACCCGGCAAAACAGGTAGTTATTCGGATCATCAGCTACACCAGAGACGGAAATCCATCGCTC
GACCAGTTTAGTTACCCCCAGGCTAAGTGCCTTCTCTACACCTGCGGTGCTAACCAGCGTTTTCGTTCTG
CCAATATGGATTAACATTCTCCCACCGTCAGTACGTGAGATATCTTTAACCCTGATCCTGGCAATTTCGG
CTATACGTAACAGGGTGTTATAAGCAATCCCCAGAAATGCCAGATTACGTATATCCTGGCAGCGATCGCT
ATTTTCCATGAGTGAACGAACCTGGTCGAAATCAGTGCGTTCGAACGCTAGAGCCTGTTTTGCACGTTCA
CCGGCATCAACGTTTTCTTTTCGGATCCGCCGCATAACCAGTGAAACAGCATTGCTGTCACTTGGTCGTG
GCAGCCCGGACCGACGATGAAGCATGTTTAGCTGGCCCAAATGTTGCTGGATAGTTTTTACTGCCAGACC
GCGCGCCTGAAGATATAGAAGATAATCGCGAACATCTTCAGGTTCTGCGGGAAACCATTTCCGGTTATTC
AACTTGCACCATGCCGCCCACGACCGGCAAACGGACAGAAGCATTTTCCAGGTATGCTCAGAAAACGCCT
GGCGATCCCTGAACATGTCCATCAGGTTCTTGCGAACCTCATCACTCGTTGCATCGACCGGTAACTTTTA
GATTAACATTTGTTTAAATATGAAATTAGGCAATGTAACATACTGCAGGCAAATTTTGGTGTACGGTAAG
TAAATTGGACATAAGATTTAACAAAGCGACTATAAGTCAGAAAGTGAGAATGAGATTGAAATAATTAATT
CAACTTATTCAATTGATGATATGCCAGGATTCCTCTTCCTTTATCTTCAATGTTTCGATTAACAGGTCCA
TTATCCGGTTTTTAGTTTCGCTGCACATTGCCGAATGACAATCGGATTCCTTTAAGCTATGCTTTTGCCC
TGTTTTCTCTCCCCAGTAATCGTTGGGTGACTGAACCATCCAGTAGCCGAGAGTTACGTTTTTCCTGATT
TAATAAATATCCATATCTATTTGTCTCGTGGTGTTTTACAGCAACTAACCGAAATTACTATTTTGCATCA
TCCAACCATAAAGAGACAACAATAATTCTAGAAAACATATAACAAGTGTTTTTTTCTATTTACGTCTCAT
ACGCAAAGTCCACTTTACCATGTTTTGGAAACTTGTACCCAACCATTCATTTTTCGATTTTGTAATGAGG
CTCTTTTCTTCTAACAATCATTGAGGTCATTATCATGTGTCCTCACCTATTGTTTAAATTGAGGCTTGCG
CTATTCCCAAAATTGTGGGTATTATTTTCATATATCAGTATCTGCAATTTCGGTTCAACTCCGGAAGCTC
GGTACCCAACTGTGGGAATACTCAGGTATCGTAAGATGCAAGAGTTCGAATCTCTTAGCAACCATTATTT
TTTTTCTCTCAACATAACGAGAACACACAGGGGCGCTATCGCACAGAATCAAATTCGATGACTGGAAATT
TTTTGTTAATTTCAGAGGTCGCCTGACGCATATACCTTTTTCAACTGAAAAATTGGGAGAAAAAGGAAAG
GTGAGAGCGCCGGAACCGGCTTTTCATATAGAATAGAGAAGCGTTCATGACTAAATGCTTGCATCACAAT
ACTTGAAGTTGACAATATTATTTAAGGACCTATTGTTTTTTCCAATAGGTGGTTAGCAATCGTCTTACTT
TCTAACTTTTCTTACCTTTTACATTTCAGCAATATATATATATATATATATATATATTTCAAGGATATAC
CATTGTAATGTCTGCCCCTAAGAAGATCGTCGTTTTGCCAGGTGACCACGTTGGTCAAGAAATCACAGCC
GAAGCCATTAAGGTTCTTAAAGCTATTTCTGATGTTCGTTCCAATGTCAAGTTCGATTTCGAAAATCATT
TAATTGGTGGTGCTGCTATCGATGCTACAGGTGTTCCACTTCCAGATGAGGCGCTGGAAGCCTCCAAGAA
GGCTGATGCCGTTTTGTTAGGTGCTGTGGGTGGTCCTAAATGGGGTACCGGTAGTGTTAGACCTGAACAA
GGTTTACTAAAAATCCGTAAAGAACTTCAATTGTACGCCAACTTAAGACCATGTAACTTTGCATCCGACT
CTCTTTTAGACTTATCTCCAATCAAGCCACAATTTGCTAAAGGTACTGACTTCGTTGTTGTTAGAGAATT
AGTGGGAGGTATTTACTTTGGTAAGAGAAAGGAAGACGATGGTGATGGTGTCGCTTGGGATAGTGAACAA
TACACCGTTCCAGAAGTGCAAAGAATCACAAGAATGGCCGCTTTCATGGCCCTACAACATGAGCCACCAT
TGCCTATTTGGTCCTTGGATAAAGCTAATGTTTTGGCCTCTTCAAGATTATGGAGAAAAACTGTGGAGGA
AACCATCAAGAACGAATTTCCTACATTGAAAGTTCAACATCAATTGATTGATTCTGCCGCCATGATCCTA
GTTAAGAACCCAACCCACCTAAATGGTATTATAATCACCAGCAACATGTTTGGTGATATCATCTCCGATG
AAGCCTCCGTTATCCCAGGCTCCTTGGGTTTGTTGCCATCTGCGTCCTTGGCCTCTTTGCCAGACAAGAA
CACCGCATTTGGTTTGTACGAACCATGCCACGGTTCCGCTCCAGATTTGCCAAAGAATAAGGTCAACCCT
ATCGCCACTATCTTGTCTGCTGCAATGATGTTGAAATTGTCATTGAACTTGCCTGAAGAAGGTAAAGCCA
TTGAAGATGCAGTTAAAAAGGTTTTGGATGCAGGTATCAGAACTGGTGATTTAGGTGGTTCCAACAGTAC
CACCGAAGTCGGTGATGCTGTCGCCGAAGAAGTTAAGAAAATCCTTGCTTAAAAAGATTCTCTTTTTTTG
TGATATTTGTACATAAACTTTATAAATGAAATTCATAATAGAAACGACACGAAATTACAAAATGGAATAT
GTTCATAGGGTAGACGAAACTATATACGCAATCTACATACATTTATCAAGAAGGAGAAAAAGGAGGATGT
AAAGGAATACAGGTAAGCAAATTGATACTAATGGCTCAACGTGATAAGGAAAAAGAATTGCACTTTAACA
TTAATATTGACAAGGAGGAGGGCATCACA
