>Addgene plasmid #49870 | pAW8ENdeI-c3HA-6XDSR | addgene partial sequence | sequence record 76790 | ColEterm 5'-agctgataccgctcgccgcagccgaacg-3'
AGCGCCCAATACGCAAACCGCCTCTCCCCGCGCGTTGGCCGATTCATTAATGCAGCTGGCACGACAGGTT
TCCCGACTGGAAAGCGGGCAGTGAGCGCAACGCAATTAATGTGAGTTAGCTCACTCATTAGGCACCCCAG
GCTTTACACTTTATGCTTCCGGCTCGTATGTTGTGTGGAATTGTGAGCGGATAACAATTTCACACAGGAA
ACAGCTATGACCATGATTACGCCAAGCTTATAACTTCGTATAGCATACATTATACGAAGTTATTGCTAGC
CGTTTTCTTCAATTACTAAATTAGAACTAATTCAATCATATGCTGGCATGCGGAGAGCTCGGAGTCGACG
AGACTAGTACTGGTTCTACAGGATCAACCGGCTCCACGGGGTCGATGGGTAGATCTTACCCATACGATGT
TCCTGACTATGCGGGCTATCCGTATGACGTCCCGGACTATGCAGGATCCTATCCATACGACGTTCCAGAT
TACGCTTAAAGATCTTTAAACTCCGTATTAAACCCATTCTTAAACAGAACTTTAAACGGCAGGTTAAACG
TAATGTTAAACCCCGGGATAACTTCGTATATGGTATTATATACGAAGTTATGAATTCACTGGCCGTCGTT
TTACAACGTCGTGACTGGGAAAACCCTGGCGTTACCCAACTTAATCGCCTTGCAGCACATCCCCCTTTCG
CCAGCTGGCGTAATAGCGAAGAGGCCCGCACCGATCGCCCTTCCCAACAGTTGCGCAGCCTGAATGGCGA
ATGGCGCCTGATGCGGTATTTTCTCCTTACGCATCTGTGCGGTATTTCACACCGCATACCATCGTCCGGA
TCAATGAAGTA
